>Addgene plasmid #161635 | IDG_GPR89A_OE_1 | addgene full sequence | sequence record 319564 | Addgene NGS Result
CGTTACATAACTTACGGTAAATGGCCCGCCTGGCTGACCGCCCAACGACCCCCGCCCATTGACGTCAATA
ATGACGTATGTTCCCATAGTAACGCCAATAGGGACTTTCCATTGACGTCAATGGGTGGAGTATTTACGGT
AAACTGCCCACTTGGCAGTACATCAAGTGTATCATATGCCAAGTACGCCCCCTATTGACGTCAATGACGG
TAAATGGCCCGCCTGGCATTATGCCCAGTACATGACCTTATGGGACTTTCCTACTTGGCAGTACATCTAC
GTATTAGTCATCGCTATTACCATGGTGATGCGGTTTTGGCAGTACATCAATGGGCGTGGATAGCGGTTTG
ACTCACGGGGATTTCCAAGTCTCCACCCCATTGACGTCAATGGGAGTTTGTTTTGGCACCAAAATCAACG
GGACTTTCCAAAATGTCGTAACAACTCCGCCCCATTGACGCAAATGGGCGGTAGGCGTGTACGGTGGGAG
GTCTATATAAGCAGAGCTCTCTGGCTAACTGTCGGGATCAACAAGTTTGTACAAAAAAGTTGGCATGAGT
TTCCTCATCGACTCCAGCATCATGATTACCTCCCAGATACTATTTTTTGGATTTGGGTGGCTTTTCTTCA
TGCGCCAATTGTTTAAAGACTATGAGATACGTCAGTATGTTGTACAGGTGATCTTCTCCGTGACGTTTGC
ATTTTCTTGCACCATGTTTGAGCTCATCATCTTTGAAATCTTAGGAGTATTGAATAGCAGCTCCCGTTAT
TTTCACTGGAAAATGAACCTGTGTGTAATTCTGCTGATCCTGGTTTTCATGGTGCCTTTTTACATTGGCT
ATTTTATTGTGAGCAATATCCGACTACTGCATAAACAACGACTGCTTTTTTCCTGTCTCTTATGGCTGAC
CTTTATGTATTTCTTCTGGAAACTAGGAGATCCCTTTCCCATTCTCAGCCCAAAACATGGGATCTTATCC
ATAGAACAGCTCATCAGCCGGGTTGGTGTGATTGGAGTGACTCTCATGGCTCTTCTTTCTGGATTTGGTG
CTGTCAACTGCCCATACACTTACATGTCTTACTTCCTCAGGAATGTGACTGACACGGATATTCTAGCCCT
GGAACGGCGACTGCTGCAAACCATGGATATGATCATAAGCAAAAAGAAAAGGATGGCAATGGCACGGAGA
ACAATGTTCCAGAAGGGGGAAGTGCATAACAAACCATCAGGTTTCTGGGGAATGATAAAAAGTGTTACCA
CTTCAGCATCAGGAAGTGAAAATCTTACTCTTATTCAACAGGAAGTGGATGCTTTGGAAGAATTAAGCAG
GCAGCTTTTTCTGGAAACAGCTGATCTATATGCTACCAAGGAGAGAATAGAATACTCCAAAACCTTCAAG
GGGAAATATTTTAATTTTCTTGGTTACTTTTTCTCTATTTACTGTGTTTGGAAAATTTTCATGGCTACCA
TCAATATTGTTTTTGATCGAGTTGGGAAAACGGATCCTGTCACAAGAGGCATTGAGATCACTGTGAATTA
TCTGGGAATCCAATTTGATGTGAAGTTTTGGTCCCAACACATTTCCTTCATTCTTGTTGGAATAATCATC
GTCACATCCATCAGAGGATTGCTGATCACTCTTACCAAGTTCTTTTATGCCATCTCTAGCAGTAAGTCCT
CCAATGTCATTGTCCTGCTATTAGCACAGATAATGGGCATGTACTTTGTCTCCTCTGTGCTGCTGATCCG
AATGAGTATGCCTTTAGAATACCGCACCATAATCACTGAAGTCCTTGGAGAACTGCAGTTCAACTTCTAT
CACCGTTGGTTTGATGTGATCTTCCTGGTCAGCGCTCTCTCTAGCATACTCTTCCTCTATTTGGCTCACA
AACAGGCACCAGAGAAGCAAATGGCACCTTGCCCAACTTTCTTGTACAAAGTGGTTGGTAAGCCTATCCC
TAACCCTCTCCTCGGTCTCGATTCTACGTAGTAATGAGCTAGCGCTAACCGGTGGCGCGTTAAGTCGACA
ATCAACCTCTGGATTACAAAATTTGTGAAAGATTGACTGGTATTCTTAACTATGTTGCTCCTTTTACGCT
ATGTGGATACGCTGCTTTAATGCCTTTGTATCATGCTATTGCTTCCCGTATGGCTTTCATTTTCTCCTCC
TTGTATAAATCCTGGTTGCTGTCTCTTTATGAGGAGTTGTGGCCCGTTGTCAGGCAACGTGGCGTGGTGT
GCACTGTGTTTGCTGACGCAACCCCCACTGGTTGGGGCATTGCCACCACCTGTCAGCTCCTTTCCGGGAC
TTTCGCTTTCCCCCTCCCTATTGCCACGGCGGAACTCATCGCCGCCTGCCTTGCCCGCTGCTGGACAGGG
GCTCGGCTGTTGGGCACTGACAATTCCGTGGTGTTGTCGGGGAAATCATCGTCCTTTCCTTGGCTGCTCG
CCTGTGTTGCCACCTGGATTCTGCGCGGGACGTCCTTCTGCTACGTCCCTTCGGCCCTCAATCCAGCGGA
CCTTCCTTCCCGCGGCCTGCTGCCGGCTCTGCGGCCTCTTCCGCGTCTTCGCCTTCGCCCTCAGACGAGT
CGGATCTCCCTTTGGGCCGCCTCCCCGCGTCGACTTTAAGACCAATGACTTACAAGGCAGCTGTAGATCT
TAGCCACTTTTTAAAAGAAAAGGGGGGACTGGAAGGGCTAATTCACTCCCAACGAAGACAAGATCTGCTT
TTTGCTTGTACTGGGTCTCTCTGGTTAGACCAGATCTGAGCCTGGGAGCTCTCTGGCTAACTAGGGAACC
CACTGCTTAAGCCTCAATAAAGCTTGCCTTGAGTGCTTCAAGTAGTGTGTGCCCGTCTGTTGTGTGACTC
TGGTAACTAGAGATCCCTCAGACCCTTTTAGTCAGTGTGGAAAATCTCTAGCAGTACGTATAGTAGTTCA
TGTCATCTTATTATTCAGTATTTATAACTTGCAAAGAAATGAATATCAGAGAGTGAGAGGAACTTGTTTA
TTGCAGCTTATAATGGTTACAAATAAAGCAATAGCATCACAAATTTCACAAATAAAGCATTTTTTTCACT
GCATTCTAGTTGTGGTTTGTCCAAACTCATCAATGTATCTTATCATGTCTGGCTCTAGCTATCCCGCCCC
TAACTCCGCCCATCCCGCCCCTAACTCCGCCCAGTTCCGCCCATTCTCCGCCCCATGGCTGACTAATTTT
TTTTATTTATGCAGAGGCCGAGGCCGCCTCGGCCTCTGAGCTATTCCAGAAGTAGTGAGGAGGCTTTTTT
GGAGGCCTAGGGACGTACCCAATTCGCCCTATAGTGAGTCGTATTACGCGCGCTCACTGGCCGTCGTTTT
ACAACGTCGTGACTGGGAAAACCCTGGCGTTACCCAACTTAATCGCCTTGCAGCACATCCCCCTTTCGCC
AGCTGGCGTAATAGCGAAGAGGCCCGCACCGATCGCCCTTCCCAACAGTTGCGCAGCCTGAATGGCGAAT
GGG
[124 nt withheld, positions 3504-3627]
C
[91 nt withheld, positions 3629-3719]
A
[49 nt withheld, positions 3721-3769]
CCTTTGACGTTGGAGTCCACGTTCTTT
[37 nt withheld, positions 3797-3833]
ACCCTATCTCGGTCTATTCTTTTGATTTATAAGGGATTTTGCCGATTTCGGCCTATTGGTTAAAAAATGA
GCTGATTTAACAAAAATTTAACGCGAATTTTAACAAAATATTAACGCTTACAATTTAGGTGGCACTTTTC
GGGGAAATGTGCGCGGAACCCCTATTTGTTTATTTTTCTAAATACATTCAAATATGTATCCGCTCATGAG
ACAATAACCCTGATAAATGCTTCAATAATATTGAAAAAGGAAGAGTATGAGTATTCAACATTTCCGTGTC
GCCCTTATTCCCTTTTTTGCGGCATTTTGCCTTCCTGTTTTTGCTCACCCAGAAACGCTGGTGAAAGTAA
AAGATGCTGAAGATCAGTTGGGTGCACGAGTGGGTTACATCGAACTGGATCTCAACAGCGGTAAGATCCT
TGAGAGTTTTCGCCCCGAAGAACGTTTTCCAATGATGAGCACTTTTAAAGTTCTGCTATGTGGCGCGGTA
TTATCCCGTATTGACGCCGGGCAAGAGCAACTCGGTCGCCGCATACACTATTCTCAGAATGACTTGGTTG
AGTACTCACCAGTCACAGAAAAGCATCTTACGGATGGCATGACAGTAAGAGAATTATGCAGTGCTGCCAT
AACCATGAGTGATAACACTGCGGCCAACTTACTTCTGACAACGATCGGAGGACCGAAGGAGCTAACCGCT
TTTTTGCACAACATGGGGGATCATGTAACTCGCCTTGATCGTTGGGAACCGGAGCTGAATGAAGCCATAC
CAAACGACGAGCGTGACACCACGATGCCTGTAGCAATGGCAACAACGTTGCGCAAACTATTAACTGGCGA
ACTACTTACTCTAGCTTCCCGGCAACAATTAATAGACTGGATGGAGGCGGATAAAGTTGCAGGACCACTT
CTGCGCTCGGCCCTTCCGGCTGGCTGGTTTATTGCTGATAAATCTGGAGCCGGTGAGCGTGGGTCTCGCG
GTATCATTGCAGCACTGGGGCCAGATGGTAAGCCCTCCCGTATCGTAGTTATCTACACGACGGGGAGTCA
GGCAACTATGGATGAACGAAATAGACAGATCGCTGAGATAGGTGCCTCACTGATTAAGCATTGGTAACTG
TCAGACCAAGTTTACTCATATATACTTTAGATTGATTTAAAACTTCATTTTTAATTTAAAAGGATCTAGG
TGAAGATCCTTTTTGATAATCTCATGACCAAAATCCCTTAACGTGAGTTTTCGTTCCACTGAGCGTCAGA
CCCCGTAGAAAAGATCAAAGGATCTTCTTGAGATCCTTTTTTTCTGCGCGTAATCTGCTGCTTGCAAACA
AAAAAACCACCGCTACCAGCGGTGGTTTGTTTGCCGGATCAAGAGCTACCAACTCTTTTTCCGAAGGTAA
CTGGCTTCAGCAGAGCGCAGATACCAAATACTGTTCTTCTAGTGTAGCCGTAGTTAGGCCACCACTTCAA
GAACTCTGTAGCACCGCCTACATACCTCGCTCTGCTAATCCTGTTACCAGTGGCTGCTGCCAGTGGCGAT
AAGTCGTGTCTTACCGGGTTGGACTCAAGACGATAGTTACCGGATAAGGCGCAGCGGTCGGGCTGAACGG
GGGGTTCGTGCACACAGCCCAGCTTGGAGCGAACGACCTACACCGAACTGAGATACCTACAGCGTGAGCT
ATGAGAAAGCGCCACGCTTCCCGAAGGGAGAAAGGCGGACAGGTATCCGGTAAGCGGCAGGGTCGGAACA
GGAGAGCGCACGAGGGAGCTTCCAGGGGGAAACGCCTGGTATCTTTATAGTCCTGTCGGGTTTCGCCACC
TCTGACTTGAGCGTCGATTTTTGTGATGCTCGTCAGGGGGGCGGAGCCTATGGAAAAACGCCAGCAACGC
GGCCTTTTTACGGTTCCTGGCCTTTTGCTGGCCTTTTGCTCACATGTTCTTTCCTGCGTTATCCCCTGAT
TCTGTGGATAACCGTATTACCGCCTTTGAGTGAGCTGATACCGCTCGCCGCAGCCGAACGACCGAGCGCA
GCGAGTCAGTGAGCGAGGAAGCGGAAGAGCGCCCAATACGCAAACCGCCTCTCCCCGCGCGTTGGCCGAT
TCATTAATGCAGCTGGCACGACAGGTTTCCCGACTGGAAAGCGGGCAGTGAGCGCAACGCAATTAATGTG
AGTTAGCTCACTCATTAGGCACCCCAGGCTTTACACTTTATGCTTCCGGCTCGTATGTTGTGTGGAATTG
TGAGCGGATAACAATTTCACACAGGAAACAGCTATGACCATGATTACGCCAAGCGCGCAATTAACCCTCA
CTAAAGGGAACAAAAGCTGGAGCTGCAAGCTTAATGTAGTCTTATGCAATACTCTTGTAGTCTTGCAACA
TGGTAACGATGAGTTAGCAACATGCCTTACAAGGAGAGAAAAAGCACCGTGCATGCCGATTGGTGGAAGT
AAGGTGGTACGATCGTGCCTTATTAGGAAGGCAACAGACGGGTCTGACATGGATTGGACGAACCACTGAA
TTGCCGCATTGCAGAGATATTGTATTTAAGTGCCTAGCTCGATACATAAACGGGTCTCTCTGGTTAGACC
AGATCTGAGCCTGGGAGCTCTCTGGCTAACTAGGGAACCCACTGCTTAAGCCTCAATAAAGCTTGCCTTG
AGTGCTTCAAGTAGTGTGTGCCCGTCTGTTGTGTGACTCTGGTAACTAGAGATCCCTCAGACCCTTTTAG
TCAGTGTGGAAAATCTCTAGCAGTGGCGCCCGAACAGGGACTTGAAAGCGAAAGGGAAACCAGAGGAGCT
CTCTCGACGCAGGACTCGGCTTGCTGAAGCGCGCACGGCAAGAGGCGAGGGGCGGCGACTGGTGAGTACG
CCAAAAATTTTGACTAGCGGAGGCTAGAAGGAGAGAGATGGGTGCGAGAGCGTCAGTATTAAGCGGGGGA
GAATTAGATCGCGATGGGAAAAAATTCGGTTAAGGCCAGGGGGAAAGAAAAAATATAAATTAAAACATAT
AGTATGGGCAAGCAGGGAGCTAGAACGATTCGCAGTTAATCCTGGCCTGTTAGAAACATCAGAAGGCTGT
AGACAAATACTGGGACAGCTACAACCATCCCTTCAGACAGGATCAGAAGAACTTAGATCATTATATAATA
CAGTAGCAACCCTCTATTGTGTGCATCAAAGGATAGAGATAAAAGACACCAAGGAAGCTTTAGACAAGAT
AGAGGAAGAGCAAAACAAAAGTAAGACCACCGCACAGCAAGCGGCCGCTGATCTTCAGACCTGGAGGAGG
AGATATGAGGGACAATTGGAGAAGTGAATTATATAAATATAAAGTAGTAAAAATTGAACCATTAGGAGTA
GCACCCACCAAGGCAAAGAGAAGAGTGGTGCAGAGAGAAAAAAGAGCAGTGGGAATAGGAGCTTTGTTCC
TTGGGTTCTTGGGAGCAGCAGGAAGCACTATGGGCGCAGCGTCAATGACGCTGACGGTACAGGCCAGACA
ATTATTGTCTGGTATAGTGCAGCAGCAGAACAATTTGCTGAGGGCTATTGAGGCGCAACAGCATCTGTTG
CAACTCACAGTCTGGGGCATCAAGCAGCTCCAGGCAAGAATCCTGGCTGTGGAAAGATACCTAAAGGATC
AACAGCTCCTGGGGATTTGGGGTTGCTCTGGAAAACTCATTTGCACCACTGCTGTGCCTTGGAATGCTAG
TTGGAGTAATAAATCTCTGGAACAGATTTGGAATCACACGACCTGGATGGAGTGGGACAGAGAAATTAAC
AATTACACAAGCTTAATACACTCCTTAATTGAAGAATCGCAAAACCAGCAAGAAAAGAATGAACAAGAAT
TATTGGAATTAGATAAATGGGCAAGTTTGTGGAATTGGTTTAACATAACAAATTGGCTGTGGTATATAAA
ATTATTCATAATGATAGTAGGAGGCTTGGTAGGTTTAAGAATAGTTTTTGCTGTACTTTCTATAGTGAAT
AGAGTTAGGCAGGGATATTCACCATTATCGTTTCAGACCCACCTCCCAACCCCGAGGGGACCCTTGCGCC
TTTTCCAAGGCAGCCCTGGGTTTGCGCAGGGACGCGGCTGCTCTGGGCGTGGTTCCGGGAAACGCAGCGG
CGCCGACCCTGGGTCTCGCACATTCTTCACGTCCGTTCGCAGCGTCACCCGGATCTTCGCCGCTACCCTT
GTGGGCCCCCCGGCGACGCTTCCTGCTCCGCCCCTAAGTCGGGAAGGTTCCTTGCGGTTCGCGGCGTGCC
GGACGTGACAAACGGAAGCCGCACGTCTCACTAGTACCCTCGCAGACGGACAGCGCCAGGGAGCAATGGC
AGCGCGCCGACCGCGATGGGCTGTGGCCAATAGCGGCTGCTCAGCAGGGCGCGCCGAGAGCAGCGGCCGG
GAAGGGGCGGTGCGGGAGGCGGGGTGTGGGGCGGTAGTGTGGGCCCTGTTCCTGCCCGCGCGGTGTTCCG
CATTCTGCAAGCCTCCGGAGCGCACGTCGGCAGTCGGCTCCCTCGTTGACCGAATCACCGACCTCTCTCC
CCAGGGGGTACCACCATGGCCAAGCCTTTGTCTCAAGAAGAATCCACCCTCATTGAAAGAGCAACGGCTA
CAATCAACAGCATCCCCATCTCTGAAGACTACAGCGTCGCCAGCGCAGCTCTCTCTAGCGACGGCCGCAT
CTTCACTGGTGTCAATGTATATCATTTTACTGGGGGACCTTGTGCAGAACTCGTGGTGCTGGGCACTGCT
GCTGCTGCGGCAGCTGGCAACCTGACTTGTATCGTCGCGATCGGAAATGAGAACAGGGGCATCTTGAGCC
CCTGCGGACGGTGCCGACAGGTGCTTCTCGATCTGCATCCTGGGATCAAAGCCATAGTGAAGGACAGTGA
TGGACAGCCGACGGCAGTTGGGATTCGTGAATTGCTGCCCTCTGGTTATGTGTGGGAGGGCCTGCAGCTG
CAGTAGTAAGAATTCTAGATCTTGAGACAAATGGCAGTATTCATCCACAATTTTAAAAGAAAAGGGGGGA
TTGGGGGGTACAGTGCAGGGGAAAGAATAGTAGACATAATAGCAACAGACATACAAACTAAAGAATTACA
AAAACAAATTACAAAAATTCAAAATTTTCGGGTTTATTACAGGGACAGCAGAGATCCACTTTGGCGCCGG
CTCGAGGGGGCCCGGGGTTATTAATAGTAATCAATTACGGGGTCATTAGTTCATAGCCCATATATGGAGT
TCCG
Features (pLannotate 1.2.2; 32 found; start..end, strand, type, name):
      1..304     +  enhancer       CMV enhancer: human cytomegalovirus immediate early enhancer
    305..508     +  promoter       CMV promoter: human cytomegalovirus (CMV) immediate early promoter
    532..549     +  protein_bind   attB1 (fragment): mutant version of attB; core recombination site for the Gateway® BP reaction BP Clonase™
    555..1919    +  CDS            GPR89A: GPHRA_HUMAN - Also known as GPHRA, GPR89, SH120. Experimental evidence at protein level: Swiss-Prot protein existence level 1. Voltage dependent anion channel required for acidification and functions of the Golgi apparatus that may function in counter-ion conductance (PubMed:12761501, PubMed:18794847). Plays a role in lymphocyte development, probably by acting as a RABL3 effector in hematopoietic cells (By similarity). From Homo sapiens (Human).
   1922..1945    -  protein_bind   attB2: mutant version of attB; recombination site for the Gateway® BP reaction BP Clonase™
   1947..1988    +  CDS            V5 tag: epitope tag from simian virus 5
   2030..2618    +  misc_feature   WPRE: woodchuck hepatitis virus posttranscriptional regulatory element
   2669..2688    +  misc_feature   cPPT/CTS (fragment): central polypurine tract and central termination sequence of HIV-1
   2690..2923    +  LTR            3' LTR (ΔU3): self-inactivating 3' long terminal repeat (LTR) from HIV-1
   3001..3122    +  polyA_signal   SV40 poly(A) signal: SV40 polyadenylation signal
   3162..3297    +  rep_origin     SV40 ori: SV40 origin of replication
   3318..3336    -  promoter       T7 promoter: promoter for bacteriophage T7 RNA polymerase
   3344..3499    +  CDS            lacZα (fragment): LacZα fragment of β-galactosidase; lacZ fragment
   3504..3932    +  rep_origin     f1 ori (sequence partly withheld): f1 bacteriophage origin of replication; arrow indicates direction of (+) strand synthesis
   3985..4089    +  promoter       AmpR promoter: bla
   4090..4950    +  CDS            AmpR: β-lactamase; bla; confers resistance to ampicillin, carbenicillin, and related antibiotics
   5121..5709    +  rep_origin     ori: high-copy-number ColE1/pMB1/pBR322/pUC origin of replication
   5892..5984    +  CDS            lacI (fragment): lac repressor; lacI; The lac repressor binds to the lac operator to inhibit transcription in E. coli. This inhibition can be relieved by adding lactose or isopropyl-β-D-thiogalactopyranoside (IPTG).
   5997..6018    +  protein_bind   CAP binding site: CAP binding activates transcription in the presence of cAMP. E. coli catabolite activator protein
   6033..6063    +  promoter       lac promoter: promoter for the E. coli lac operon
   6071..6087    +  protein_bind   lac operator: The lac repressor binds to the lac operator to inhibit transcription in E. coli. This inhibition can be relieved by adding lactose or isopropyl-β-D-thiogalactopyranoside (IPTG). lac repressor encoded by lacI
   6132..6150    +  promoter       T3 promoter: promoter for bacteriophage T3 RNA polymerase
   6178..6404    +  promoter       RSV promoter: Rous sarcoma virus enhancer/promoter
   6405..6585    +  LTR            5' LTR (truncated): truncated 5' long terminal repeat (LTR) from HIV-1
   6632..6757    +  misc_feature   HIV-1 Ψ: packaging signal of human immunodeficiency virus type 1
   6741..7104    +  CDS            HIV-1 gag (fragment): gag protein from human immunodeficiency virus 1; gag
   7250..7483    +  misc_feature   RRE: The Rev response element (RRE) of HIV-1 allows for Rev-dependent mRNA export from the nucleus to the cytoplasm.
   7860..7886    +  CDS            Rev (fragment): human immunodeficiency virus 1 (HIV-1) Rev protein; rev; enhances nuclear export of unspliced and incompletely spliced viral mRNAs
   7887..8387    +  promoter       hPGK promoter: human phosphoglycerate kinase 1 promoter
   8399..8794    +  CDS            BSD: blasticidin S deaminase; Aspergillus terreus BSD; confers resistance to blasticidin
   8854..8971    +  misc_feature   cPPT/CTS: central polypurine tract and central termination sequence of HIV-1
   9030..9087    +  enhancer       CMV enhancer (fragment): human cytomegalovirus immediate early enhancer
