[The description below was written by a language model from this plasmid's Addgene catalogue record and pLannotate feature annotations shown in this document.]
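Description:
IDG_GPR89A_OE_1 is a mammalian overexpression plasmid for human GPR89A built in the pLX304 backbone. Although catalogued simply as a mammalian expression vector, its feature table shows the architecture of a third-generation, self-inactivating HIV-1 lentiviral transfer vector. An RSV promoter is fused to a truncated 5' LTR, followed by the Ψ packaging signal with a gag fragment, the Rev response element, a cPPT/CTS element and a ΔU3 3' LTR. These elements allow the region between the LTRs to be packaged into viral particles when helper functions are supplied in trans, and then integrated into target cells without regenerating an active viral promoter. In bacteria the plasmid carries a ColE1/pUC-type origin, an f1 origin and AmpR for ampicillin selection. The catalogue nevertheless lists it as low copy and names a recombination-deficient growth strain, which is common practice for repeat-containing lentiviral plasmids.

The payload consists of two expression units within the viral genome. The human PGK promoter drives blasticidin S deaminase, so transduced or transfected mammalian cells can be selected with blasticidin. Downstream, the CMV enhancer and promoter drive the GPR89A open reading frame, which was introduced by Gateway recombination and is flanked by attB1 and attB2 sites. The coding sequence reads through attB2 into a backbone-encoded C-terminal V5 epitope tag, which allows antibody detection of the protein. A WPRE follows the tag to enhance transcript stability and expression, and an SV40 polyadenylation signal and SV40 origin lie beyond the 3' LTR. GPR89A is annotated as a voltage-dependent anion channel required for Golgi acidification. The construct is intended for transient or stable overexpression of the V5-tagged protein in mammalian cells.
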