Addgene plasmid #161635: IDG_GPR89A_OE_1
Purpose: Overexpresses GPR89A
Depositing lab: Mike McManus. Depositing organization: University of California, San Francisco (UCSF).
Backbone
  Vector backbone: pLX304
  Vector type: Mammalian Expression
  Selectable markers: Blasticidin
Growth in bacteria
  Bacterial resistance: Ampicillin, 100 μg/mL
  Growth temperature: 30°C
  Growth strain: NEB Stable
  Copy number: Low Copy
Gene/Insert
  Gene/Insert name: GPR89A
  Species: H. sapiens (human)
  Entrez Gene: GPR89A (a.k.a. GPHR, GPR89, GPR89B, SH120, UNQ192)
  Tag / fusion protein: V5 (C terminal on backbone)
  Cloning method: Gateway Cloning
Terms and licenses: Academic/Nonprofit Terms; Industry Terms: Not Available to Industry
How to cite: IDG_GPR89A_OE_1 was a gift from Mike McManus (Addgene plasmid # 161635 ; http://n2t.net/addgene:161635 ; RRID:Addgene_161635)
