>Addgene plasmid #161635 | IDG_GPR89A_OE_1 | depositor partial sequence | sequence record 313334 | Partial Sequence
ATGAGTTTCCTCATCGACTCCAGCATCATGATTACCTCCCAGATACTATTTTTTGGATTTGGGTGGCTTT
TCTTCATGCGCCAATTGTTTAAAGACTATGAGATACGTCAGTATGTTGTACAGGTGATCTTCTCCGTGAC
GTTTGCATTTTCTTGCACCATGTTTGAGCTCATCATCTTTGAAATCTTAGGAGTATTGAATAGCAGCTCC
CGTTATTTTCACTGGAAAATGAACCTGTGTGTAATTCTGCTGATCCTGGTTTTCATGGTGCCTTTTTACA
TTGGCTATTTTATTGTGAGCAATATCCGACTACTGCATAAACAACGACTGCTTTTTTCCTGTCTCTTATG
GCTGACCTTTATGTATTTCTTCTGGAAACTAGGAGATCCCTTTCCCATTCTCAGCCCAAAACATGGGATC
TTATCCATAGAACAGCTCATCAGCCGGGTTGGTGTGATTGGAGTGACTCTCATGGCTCTTCTTTCTGGAT
TTGGTGCTGTCAACTGCCCATACACTTACATGTCTTACTTCCTCAGGAATGTGACTGACACGGATATTCT
AGCCCTGGAACGGCGACTGCTGCAAACCATGGATATGATCATAAGCAAAAAGAAAAGGATGGCAATGGCA
CGGAGAACAATGTTCCAGAAGGGGGAAGTGCATAACAAACCATCAGGTTTCTGGGGAATGATAAAAAGTG
TTACCACTTCAGCATCAGGAAGTGAAAATCTTACTCTTATTCAACAGGAAGTGGATGCTTTGGAAGAATT
AAGCAGGCAGCTTTTTCTGGAAACAGCTGATCTATATGCTACCAAGGAGAGAATAGAATACTCCAAAACC
TTCAAGGGGAAATATTTTAATTTTCTTGGTTACTTTTTCTCTATTTACTGTGTTTGGAAAATTTTCATGG
CTACCATCAATATTGTTTTTGATCGAGTTGGGAAAACGGATCCTGTCACAAGAGGCATTGAGATCACTGT
GAATTATCTGGGAATCCAATTTGATGTGAAGTTTTGGTCCCAACACATTTCCTTCATTCTTGTTGGAATA
ATCATCGTCACATCCATCAGAGGATTGCTGATCACTCTTACCAAGTTCTTTTATGCCATCTCTAGCAGTA
AGTCCTCCAATGTCATTGTCCTGCTATTAGCACAGATAATGGGCATGTACTTTGTCTCCTCTGTGCTGCT
GATCCGAATGAGTATGCCTTTAGAATACCGCACCATAATCACTGAAGTCCTTGGAGAACTGCAGTTCAAC
TTCTATCACCGTTGGTTTGATGTGATCTTCCTGGTCAGCGCTCTCTCTAGCATACTCTTCCTCTATTTGG
CTCACAAACAGGCACCAGAGAAGCAAATGGCACCTTGCCCAACTTTCTTGTACAAAGTGGTTGGTAAGCC
TATCCCTAACCCTCTCCTCGGTCTCGATTCTACGTAG
